Addgene plasmid #210138: lentiCRISPR v2-sgCYFIP1-2
Purpose: knock out CYFIP1 in mammalian cells
Depositing lab: Boyi Gan. Depositing organization: University of Texas MD Anderson Cancer Center. Publication: Actin cytoskeleton vulnerability to disulfide stress mediates disulfidptosis. Liu X, Nie L, Zhang Y, Yan Y, Wang C, Colic M, Olszewski K, Horbath A, Chen X, Lei G, Mao C, Wu S, Zhuang L, Poyurovsky MV, James You M, Hart T, Billadeau DD, Chen J, Gan B. Nat Cell Biol. 2023 Mar;25(3):404-414. doi: 10.1038/s41556-023-01091-2. Epub 2023 Feb 6. PubMed 36747082.
Backbone
  Vector backbone: lentiCRISPR v2
  Backbone manufacturer: Feng Zhang
  Backbone size w/o insert (bp): 12000
  Total vector size (bp): 12000
  Vector type: CRISPR
  Selectable markers: Puromycin
Growth in bacteria
  Bacterial resistance: Ampicillin, 100 μg/mL
  Growth temperature: 37°C
  Growth strain: NEB Stable
  Copy number: High Copy
Gene/Insert
  Gene/Insert name: Cytoplasmic FMR1-interacting protein 1 (alt name: CYFIP1)
  gRNA/shRNA sequence: TAACGAGCAGCCTAACAGAG
  Species: H. sapiens (human)
  GenBank ID: NM_014608.6
  Entrez Gene: CYFIP1 (a.k.a. P140SRA-1, SHYC, SRA-1, SRA1)
Terms and licenses: Academic/Nonprofit Terms; Industry Terms: Not Available to Industry
How to cite: lentiCRISPR v2-sgCYFIP1-2 was a gift from Boyi Gan (Addgene plasmid # 210138 ; http://n2t.net/addgene:210138 ; RRID:Addgene_210138)
