[The description below was written by a language model from this plasmid's Addgene catalogue record and pLannotate feature annotations shown in this document.]
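Description:
lentiCRISPR v2-sgCYFIP1-2 is a single-vector lentiviral CRISPR construct built on the lentiCRISPR v2 backbone and intended to knock out human CYFIP1 (cytoplasmic FMR1-interacting protein 1) in mammalian cells. It is propagated in E. coli as a high-copy plasmid through a ColE1/pUC-type origin with ampicillin selection (AmpR), and an f1 origin is also present. The catalogue lists the vector at about 12 kb, whereas the sequenced record used for annotation is about 13 kb.

The transfer cassette is laid out as a third-generation, self-inactivating lentiviral genome. A CMV enhancer/promoter sits upstream of a truncated HIV-1 5' LTR to drive genomic RNA production in packaging cells. This is followed by the Ψ packaging signal with a gag fragment, the RRE for Rev-dependent nuclear export, and the cPPT/CTS, and the genome ends at a ΔU3 3' LTR that is followed by a bGH polyadenylation signal. Within the provirus, a human U6 RNA polymerase III promoter expresses the CYFIP1-targeting guide fused to the Streptococcus pyogenes gRNA scaffold. An EF-1α core promoter drives S. pyogenes Cas9, and a puromycin N-acetyltransferase coding sequence lies downstream of it. The linker joining Cas9 and PuroR is not annotated in the feature table. A WPRE after this cassette enhances transcript expression. Outside the LTRs, the backbone carries an SV40/EM7-driven BleoR cassette with an SV40 poly(A) signal.

After packaging and transduction, integrated cells can be selected with puromycin, and Cas9 guided by the sgRNA cuts CYFIP1 to generate disruptive mutations. The "-2" in the name suggests it is one of several guides against this gene, though the record does not say so.
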