Features (pLannotate 1.2.2; 33 found; start..end, strand, type, name):
    207..387     +  LTR            5' LTR (truncated): truncated 5' long terminal repeat (LTR) from HIV-1
    434..559     +  misc_feature   HIV-1 Ψ: packaging signal of human immunodeficiency virus type 1
    543..906     +  CDS            HIV-1 gag (fragment): gag protein from human immunodeficiency virus 1; gag
   1052..1285    +  misc_feature   RRE: The Rev response element (RRE) of HIV-1 allows for Rev-dependent mRNA export from the nucleus to the cytoplasm.
   1662..1762    +  CDS            Rev (fragment): human immunodeficiency virus 1 (HIV-1) Rev protein; rev; enhances nuclear export of unspliced and incompletely spliced viral mRNAs
   1812..1929    +  misc_feature   cPPT/CTS: central polypurine tract and central termination sequence of HIV-1
   1980..2220    +  promoter       U6 promoter: RNA polymerase III promoter for human U6 snRNA
   2250..2325    +  misc_RNA       gRNA scaffold: guide RNA scaffold for the Streptococcus pyogenes CRISPR/Cas9 system
   2343..2361    +  CDS            small t antigen (fragment): SV40 (simian virus 40) small t antigen
   2387..2598    +  promoter       EF-1α core promoter: core promoter for human elongation factor EF-1α
   2623..6726    +  CDS            Cas9: Cas9 (Csn1) endonuclease from the Streptococcus pyogenes Type II CRISPR/Cas system generates RNA-guided double strand breaks in DNA
   6864..7461    +  CDS            PuroR (fragment): puromycin N-acetyltransferase; pac from Streptomyces; confers resistance to puromycin
   7477..8065    +  misc_feature   WPRE: woodchuck hepatitis virus posttranscriptional regulatory element
   8116..8135    +  misc_feature   cPPT/CTS (fragment): central polypurine tract and central termination sequence of HIV-1
   8137..8370    +  LTR            3' LTR (ΔU3): self-inactivating 3' long terminal repeat (LTR) from HIV-1
   8402..8626    +  polyA_signal   bGH poly(A) signal: bovine growth hormone polyadenylation signal
   8630..8651    +  promoter       SV40 promoter (fragment): SV40 enhancer and early promoter
   8672..9100    +  rep_origin     f1 ori (sequence partly withheld): f1 bacteriophage origin of replication; arrow indicates direction of (+) strand synthesis
   9114..9443    +  promoter       SV40 promoter: SV40 enhancer and early promoter
   9491..9538    +  promoter       EM7 promoter: synthetic bacterial promoter&nbsp
   9557..9931    +  CDS            BleoR: antibiotic-binding protein; Sh ble from Streptoalloteichus hindustanus; confers resistance to bleomycin, phleomycin, and Zeocin™
   9941..10066   +  CDS            ble (fragment): BLE_KLEPN - Experimental evidence at protein level: Swiss-Prot protein existence level 1. Binding protein with a strong affinity to the bleomycin family of antibiotics. Binds to CL990; an antimitotic-antibiotic compound. From Klebsiella pneumoniae.
  10061..10182   +  polyA_signal   SV40 poly(A) signal: SV40 polyadenylation signal
  10253..10275   -  protein_bind   lac operator (fragment): The lac repressor binds to the lac operator to inhibit transcription in E. coli. This inhibition can be relieved by adding lactose or isopropyl-β-D-thiogalactopyranoside (IPTG). lac repressor encoded by lacI
  10279..10309   -  promoter       lac promoter: promoter for the E. coli lac operon
  10324..10345   -  protein_bind   CAP binding site: CAP binding activates transcription in the presence of cAMP. E. coli catabolite activator protein
  10358..10450   -  CDS            lacI (fragment): lac repressor; lacI; The lac repressor binds to the lac operator to inhibit transcription in E. coli. This inhibition can be relieved by adding lactose or isopropyl-β-D-thiogalactopyranoside (IPTG).
  10633..11221   -  rep_origin     ori: high-copy-number ColE1/pMB1/pBR322/pUC origin of replication
  11392..12252   -  CDS            AmpR: β-lactamase; bla; confers resistance to ampicillin, carbenicillin, and related antibiotics
  12253..12357   -  promoter       AmpR promoter: bla
  12416..12468   -  misc_feature   bom (fragment): basis of mobility region from pBR322
  12623..13002   +  enhancer       CMV enhancer: human cytomegalovirus immediate early enhancer
  13003..189     +  promoter       CMV promoter (across the origin): human cytomegalovirus (CMV) immediate early promoter
>Addgene plasmid #210138 | lentiCRISPR v2-sgCYFIP1-2 | addgene full sequence | sequence record 413625 | Addgene NGS Result
TTGGCAGTACATCAATGGGCGTGGATAGCGGTTTGACTCACGGGGATTTCCAAGTCTCCACCCCATTGAC
GTCAATGGGAGTTTGTTTTGGCACCAAAATCAACGGGACTTTCCAAAATGTCGTAACAACTCCGCCCCAT
TGACGCAAATGGGCGGTAGGCGTGTACGGTGGGAGGTCTATATAAGCAGCGCGTTTTGCCTGTACTGGGT
CTCTCTGGTTAGACCAGATCTGAGCCTGGGAGCTCTCTGGCTAACTAGGGAACCCACTGCTTAAGCCTCA
ATAAAGCTTGCCTTGAGTGCTTCAAGTAGTGTGTGCCCGTCTGTTGTGTGACTCTGGTAACTAGAGATCC
CTCAGACCCTTTTAGTCAGTGTGGAAAATCTCTAGCAGTGGCGCCCGAACAGGGACTTGAAAGCGAAAGG
GAAACCAGAGGAGCTCTCTCGACGCAGGACTCGGCTTGCTGAAGCGCGCACGGCAAGAGGCGAGGGGCGG
CGACTGGTGAGTACGCCAAAAATTTTGACTAGCGGAGGCTAGAAGGAGAGAGATGGGTGCGAGAGCGTCA
GTATTAAGCGGGGGAGAATTAGATCGCGATGGGAAAAAATTCGGTTAAGGCCAGGGGGAAAGAAAAAATA
TAAATTAAAACATATAGTATGGGCAAGCAGGGAGCTAGAACGATTCGCAGTTAATCCTGGCCTGTTAGAA
ACATCAGAAGGCTGTAGACAAATACTGGGACAGCTACAACCATCCCTTCAGACAGGATCAGAAGAACTTA
GATCATTATATAATACAGTAGCAACCCTCTATTGTGTGCATCAAAGGATAGAGATAAAAGACACCAAGGA
AGCTTTAGACAAGATAGAGGAAGAGCAAAACAAAAGTAAGACCACCGCACAGCAAGCGGCCGCTGATCTT
CAGACCTGGAGGAGGAGATATGAGGGACAATTGGAGAAGTGAATTATATAAATATAAAGTAGTAAAAATT
GAACCATTAGGAGTAGCACCCACCAAGGCAAAGAGAAGAGTGGTGCAGAGAGAAAAAAGAGCAGTGGGAA
TAGGAGCTTTGTTCCTTGGGTTCTTGGGAGCAGCAGGAAGCACTATGGGCGCAGCGTCAATGACGCTGAC
GGTACAGGCCAGACAATTATTGTCTGGTATAGTGCAGCAGCAGAACAATTTGCTGAGGGCTATTGAGGCG
CAACAGCATCTGTTGCAACTCACAGTCTGGGGCATCAAGCAGCTCCAGGCAAGAATCCTGGCTGTGGAAA
GATACCTAAAGGATCAACAGCTCCTGGGGATTTGGGGTTGCTCTGGAAAACTCATTTGCACCACTGCTGT
GCCTTGGAATGCTAGTTGGAGTAATAAATCTCTGGAACAGATTTGGAATCACACGACCTGGATGGAGTGG
GACAGAGAAATTAACAATTACACAAGCTTAATACACTCCTTAATTGAAGAATCGCAAAACCAGCAAGAAA
AGAATGAACAAGAATTATTGGAATTAGATAAATGGGCAAGTTTGTGGAATTGGTTTAACATAACAAATTG
GCTGTGGTATATAAAATTATTCATAATGATAGTAGGAGGCTTGGTAGGTTTAAGAATAGTTTTTGCTGTA
CTTTCTATAGTGAATAGAGTTAGGCAGGGATATTCACCATTATCGTTTCAGACCCACCTCCCAACCCCGA
GGGGACCCGACAGGCCCGAAGGAATAGAAGAAGAAGGTGGAGAGAGAGACAGAGACAGATCCATTCGATT
AGTGAACGGATCGGCACTGCGTGCGCCAATTCTGCAGACAAATGGCAGTATTCATCCACAATTTTAAAAG
AAAAGGGGGGATTGGGGGGTACAGTGCAGGGGAAAGAATAGTAGACATAATAGCAACAGACATACAAACT
AAAGAATTACAAAAACAAATTACAAAAATTCAAAATTTTCGGGTTTATTACAGGGACAGCAGAGATCCAG
TTTGGTTAATTAAGGTACCGAGGGCCTATTTCCCATGATTCCTTCATATTTGCATATACGATACAAGGCT
GTTAGAGAGATAATTAGAATTAATTTGACTGTAAACACAAAGATATTAGTACAAAATACGTGACGTAGAA
AGTAATAATTTCTTGGGTAGTTTGCAGTTTTAAAATTATGTTTTAAAATGGACTATCATATGCTTACCGT
AACTTGAAAGTATTTCGATTTCTTGGCTTTATATATCTTGTGGAAAGGACGAAACACCGTAACGAGCAGC
CTAACAGAGGTTTTAGAGCTAGAAATAGCAAGTTAAAATAAGGCTAGTCCGTTATCAACTTGAAAAAGTG
GCACCGAGTCGGTGCTTTTTTGAATTCGCTAGCTAGGTCTTGAAAGGAGTGGGAATTGGCTCCGGTGCCC
GTCAGTGGGCAGAGCGCACATCGCCCACAGTCCCCGAGAAGTTGGGGGGAGGGGTCGGCAATTGATCCGG
TGCCTAGAGAAGGTGGCGCGGGGTAAACTGGGAAAGTGATGTCGTGTACTGGCTCCGCCTTTTTCCCGAG
GGTGGGGGAGAACCGTATATAAGTGCAGTAGTCGCCGTGAACGTTCTTTTTCGCAACGGGTTTGCCGCCA
GAACACAGGACCGGTTCTAGAGCGCTGCCACCATGGACAAGAAGTACAGCATCGGCCTGGACATCGGCAC
CAACTCTGTGGGCTGGGCCGTGATCACCGACGAGTACAAGGTGCCCAGCAAGAAATTCAAGGTGCTGGGC
AACACCGACCGGCACAGCATCAAGAAGAACCTGATCGGAGCCCTGCTGTTCGACAGCGGCGAAACAGCCG
AGGCCACCCGGCTGAAGAGAACCGCCAGAAGAAGATACACCAGACGGAAGAACCGGATCTGCTATCTGCA
AGAGATCTTCAGCAACGAGATGGCCAAGGTGGACGACAGCTTCTTCCACAGACTGGAAGAGTCCTTCCTG
GTGGAAGAGGATAAGAAGCACGAGCGGCACCCCATCTTCGGCAACATCGTGGACGAGGTGGCCTACCACG
AGAAGTACCCCACCATCTACCACCTGAGAAAGAAACTGGTGGACAGCACCGACAAGGCCGACCTGCGGCT
GATCTATCTGGCCCTGGCCCACATGATCAAGTTCCGGGGCCACTTCCTGATCGAGGGCGACCTGAACCCC
GACAACAGCGACGTGGACAAGCTGTTCATCCAGCTGGTGCAGACCTACAACCAGCTGTTCGAGGAAAACC
CCATCAACGCCAGCGGCGTGGACGCCAAGGCCATCCTGTCTGCCAGACTGAGCAAGAGCAGACGGCTGGA
AAATCTGATCGCCCAGCTGCCCGGCGAGAAGAAGAATGGCCTGTTCGGAAACCTGATTGCCCTGAGCCTG
GGCCTGACCCCCAACTTCAAGAGCAACTTCGACCTGGCCGAGGATGCCAAACTGCAGCTGAGCAAGGACA
CCTACGACGACGACCTGGACAACCTGCTGGCCCAGATCGGCGACCAGTACGCCGACCTGTTTCTGGCCGC
CAAGAACCTGTCCGACGCCATCCTGCTGAGCGACATCCTGAGAGTGAACACCGAGATCACCAAGGCCCCC
CTGAGCGCCTCTATGATCAAGAGATACGACGAGCACCACCAGGACCTGACCCTGCTGAAAGCTCTCGTGC
GGCAGCAGCTGCCTGAGAAGTACAAAGAGATTTTCTTCGACCAGAGCAAGAACGGCTACGCCGGCTACAT
TGACGGCGGAGCCAGCCAGGAAGAGTTCTACAAGTTCATCAAGCCCATCCTGGAAAAGATGGACGGCACC
GAGGAACTGCTCGTGAAGCTGAACAGAGAGGACCTGCTGCGGAAGCAGCGGACCTTCGACAACGGCAGCA
TCCCCCACCAGATCCACCTGGGAGAGCTGCACGCCATTCTGCGGCGGCAGGAAGATTTTTACCCATTCCT
GAAGGACAACCGGGAAAAGATCGAGAAGATCCTGACCTTCCGCATCCCCTACTACGTGGGCCCTCTGGCC
AGGGGAAACAGCAGATTCGCCTGGATGACCAGAAAGAGCGAGGAAACCATCACCCCCTGGAACTTCGAGG
AAGTGGTGGACAAGGGCGCTTCCGCCCAGAGCTTCATCGAGCGGATGACCAACTTCGATAAGAACCTGCC
CAACGAGAAGGTGCTGCCCAAGCACAGCCTGCTGTACGAGTACTTCACCGTGTATAACGAGCTGACCAAA
GTGAAATACGTGACCGAGGGAATGAGAAAGCCCGCCTTCCTGAGCGGCGAGCAGAAAAAGGCCATCGTGG
ACCTGCTGTTCAAGACCAACCGGAAAGTGACCGTGAAGCAGCTGAAAGAGGACTACTTCAAGAAAATCGA
GTGCTTCGACTCCGTGGAAATCTCCGGCGTGGAAGATCGGTTCAACGCCTCCCTGGGCACATACCACGAT
CTGCTGAAAATTATCAAGGACAAGGACTTCCTGGACAATGAGGAAAACGAGGACATTCTGGAAGATATCG
TGCTGACCCTGACACTGTTTGAGGACAGAGAGATGATCGAGGAACGGCTGAAAACCTATGCCCACCTGTT
CGACGACAAAGTGATGAAGCAGCTGAAGCGGCGGAGATACACCGGCTGGGGCAGGCTGAGCCGGAAGCTG
ATCAACGGCATCCGGGACAAGCAGTCCGGCAAGACAATCCTGGATTTCCTGAAGTCCGACGGCTTCGCCA
ACAGAAACTTCATGCAGCTGATCCACGACGACAGCCTGACCTTTAAAGAGGACATCCAGAAAGCCCAGGT
GTCCGGCCAGGGCGATAGCCTGCACGAGCACATTGCCAATCTGGCCGGCAGCCCCGCCATTAAGAAGGGC
ATCCTGCAGACAGTGAAGGTGGTGGACGAGCTCGTGAAAGTGATGGGCCGGCACAAGCCCGAGAACATCG
TGATCGAAATGGCCAGAGAGAACCAGACCACCCAGAAGGGACAGAAGAACAGCCGCGAGAGAATGAAGCG
GATCGAAGAGGGCATCAAAGAGCTGGGCAGCCAGATCCTGAAAGAACACCCCGTGGAAAACACCCAGCTG
CAGAACGAGAAGCTGTACCTGTACTACCTGCAGAATGGGCGGGATATGTACGTGGACCAGGAACTGGACA
TCAACCGGCTGTCCGACTACGATGTGGACCATATCGTGCCTCAGAGCTTTCTGAAGGACGACTCCATCGA
CAACAAGGTGCTGACCAGAAGCGACAAGAACCGGGGCAAGAGCGACAACGTGCCCTCCGAAGAGGTCGTG
AAGAAGATGAAGAACTACTGGCGGCAGCTGCTGAACGCCAAGCTGATTACCCAGAGAAAGTTCGACAATC
TGACCAAGGCCGAGAGAGGCGGCCTGAGCGAACTGGATAAGGCCGGCTTCATCAAGAGACAGCTGGTGGA
AACCCGGCAGATCACAAAGCACGTGGCACAGATCCTGGACTCCCGGATGAACACTAAGTACGACGAGAAT
GACAAGCTGATCCGGGAAGTGAAAGTGATCACCCTGAAGTCCAAGCTGGTGTCCGATTTCCGGAAGGATT
TCCAGTTTTACAAAGTGCGCGAGATCAACAACTACCACCACGCCCACGACGCCTACCTGAACGCCGTCGT
GGGAACCGCCCTGATCAAAAAGTACCCTAAGCTGGAAAGCGAGTTCGTGTACGGCGACTACAAGGTGTAC
GACGTGCGGAAGATGATCGCCAAGAGCGAGCAGGAAATCGGCAAGGCTACCGCCAAGTACTTCTTCTACA
GCAACATCATGAACTTTTTCAAGACCGAGATTACCCTGGCCAACGGCGAGATCCGGAAGCGGCCTCTGAT
CGAGACAAACGGCGAAACCGGGGAGATCGTGTGGGATAAGGGCCGGGATTTTGCCACCGTGCGGAAAGTG
CTGAGCATGCCCCAAGTGAATATCGTGAAAAAGACCGAGGTGCAGACAGGCGGCTTCAGCAAAGAGTCTA
TCCTGCCCAAGAGGAACAGCGATAAGCTGATCGCCAGAAAGAAGGACTGGGACCCTAAGAAGTACGGCGG
CTTCGACAGCCCCACCGTGGCCTATTCTGTGCTGGTGGTGGCCAAAGTGGAAAAGGGCAAGTCCAAGAAA
CTGAAGAGTGTGAAAGAGCTGCTGGGGATCACCATCATGGAAAGAAGCAGCTTCGAGAAGAATCCCATCG
ACTTTCTGGAAGCCAAGGGCTACAAAGAAGTGAAAAAGGACCTGATCATCAAGCTGCCTAAGTACTCCCT
GTTCGAGCTGGAAAACGGCCGGAAGAGAATGCTGGCCTCTGCCGGCGAACTGCAGAAGGGAAACGAACTG
GCCCTGCCCTCCAAATATGTGAACTTCCTGTACCTGGCCAGCCACTATGAGAAGCTGAAGGGCTCCCCCG
AGGATAATGAGCAGAAACAGCTGTTTGTGGAACAGCACAAGCACTACCTGGACGAGATCATCGAGCAGAT
CAGCGAGTTCTCCAAGAGAGTGATCCTGGCCGACGCTAATCTGGACAAAGTGCTGTCCGCCTACAACAAG
CACCGGGATAAGCCCATCAGAGAGCAGGCCGAGAATATCATCCACCTGTTTACCCTGACCAATCTGGGAG
CCCCTGCCGCCTTCAAGTACTTTGACACCACCATCGACCGGAAGAGGTACACCAGCACCAAAGAGGTGCT
GGACGCCACCCTGATCCACCAGAGCATCACCGGCCTGTACGAGACACGGATCGACCTGTCTCAGCTGGGA
GGCGACAAGCGACCTGCCGCCACAAAGAAGGCTGGACAGGCTAAGAAGAAGAAAGATTACAAAGACGATG
ACGATAAGGGATCCGGCGCAACAAACTTCTCTCTGCTGAAACAAGCCGGAGATGTCGAAGAGAATCCTGG
ACCGACCGAGTACAAGCCCACGGTGCGCCTCGCCACCCGCGACGACGTCCCCAGGGCCGTACGCACCCTC
GCCGCCGCGTTCGCCGACTACCCCGCCACGCGCCACACCGTCGATCCGGACCGCCACATCGAGCGGGTCA
CCGAGCTGCAAGAACTCTTCCTCACGCGCGTCGGGCTCGACATCGGCAAGGTGTGGGTCGCGGACGACGG
CGCCGCGGTGGCGGTCTGGACCACGCCGGAGAGCGTCGAAGCGGGGGCGGTGTTCGCCGAGATCGGCCCG
CGCATGGCCGAGTTGAGCGGTTCCCGGCTGGCCGCGCAGCAACAGATGGAAGGCCTCCTGGCGCCGCACC
GGCCCAAGGAGCCCGCGTGGTTCCTGGCCACCGTCGGAGTCTCGCCCGACCACCAGGGCAAGGGTCTGGG
CAGCGCCGTCGTGCTCCCCGGAGTGGAGGCGGCCGAGCGCGCCGGGGTGCCCGCCTTCCTGGAGACCTCC
GCGCCCCGCAACCTCCCCTTCTACGAGCGGCTCGGCTTCACCGTCACCGCCGACGTCGAGGTGCCCGAAG
GACCGCGCACCTGGTGCATGACCCGCAAGCCCGGTGCCTGAACGCGTTAAGTCGACAATCAACCTCTGGA
TTACAAAATTTGTGAAAGATTGACTGGTATTCTTAACTATGTTGCTCCTTTTACGCTATGTGGATACGCT
GCTTTAATGCCTTTGTATCATGCTATTGCTTCCCGTATGGCTTTCATTTTCTCCTCCTTGTATAAATCCT
GGTTGCTGTCTCTTTATGAGGAGTTGTGGCCCGTTGTCAGGCAACGTGGCGTGGTGTGCACTGTGTTTGC
TGACGCAACCCCCACTGGTTGGGGCATTGCCACCACCTGTCAGCTCCTTTCCGGGACTTTCGCTTTCCCC
CTCCCTATTGCCACGGCGGAACTCATCGCCGCCTGCCTTGCCCGCTGCTGGACAGGGGCTCGGCTGTTGG
GCACTGACAATTCCGTGGTGTTGTCGGGGAAATCATCGTCCTTTCCTTGGCTGCTCGCCTGTGTTGCCAC
CTGGATTCTGCGCGGGACGTCCTTCTGCTACGTCCCTTCGGCCCTCAATCCAGCGGACCTTCCTTCCCGC
GGCCTGCTGCCGGCTCTGCGGCCTCTTCCGCGTCTTCGCCTTCGCCCTCAGACGAGTCGGATCTCCCTTT
GGGCCGCCTCCCCGCGTCGACTTTAAGACCAATGACTTACAAGGCAGCTGTAGATCTTAGCCACTTTTTA
AAAGAAAAGGGGGGACTGGAAGGGCTAATTCACTCCCAACGAAGACAAGATCTGCTTTTTGCTTGTACTG
GGTCTCTCTGGTTAGACCAGATCTGAGCCTGGGAGCTCTCTGGCTAACTAGGGAACCCACTGCTTAAGCC
TCAATAAAGCTTGCCTTGAGTGCTTCAAGTAGTGTGTGCCCGTCTGTTGTGTGACTCTGGTAACTAGAGA
TCCCTCAGACCCTTTTAGTCAGTGTGGAAAATCTCTAGCAGGGCCCGTTTAAACCCGCTGATCAGCCTCG
ACTGTGCCTTCTAGTTGCCAGCCATCTGTTGTTTGCCCCTCCCCCGTGCCTTCCTTGACCCTGGAAGGTG
CCACTCCCACTGTCCTTTCCTAATAAAATGAGGAAATTGCATCGCATTGTCTGAGTAGGTGTCATTCTAT
TCTGGGGGGTGGGGTGGGGCAGGACAGCAAGGGGGAGGATTGGGAAGACAATAGCAGGCATGCTGGGGAT
GCGGTGGGCTCTATGGCTTCTGAGGCGGAAAGAACCAGCTGGGGCTCTAGGGGGTATCCCC
[124 nt withheld, positions 8672-8795]
C
[91 nt withheld, positions 8797-8887]
A
[49 nt withheld, positions 8889-8937]
CCTTTGACGTTGGAGTCCACGTTCTTT
[37 nt withheld, positions 8965-9001]
ACCCTATCTCGGTCTATTCTTTTGATTTATAAGGGATTTTGCCGATTTCGGCCTATTGGTTAAAAAATGA
GCTGATTTAACAAAAATTTAACGCGAATTAATTCTGTGGAATGTGTGTCAGTTAGGGTGTGGAAAGTCCC
CAGGCTCCCCAGCAGGCAGAAGTATGCAAAGCATGCATCTCAATTAGTCAGCAACCAGGTGTGGAAAGTC
CCCAGGCTCCCCAGCAGGCAGAAGTATGCAAAGCATGCATCTCAATTAGTCAGCAACCATAGTCCCGCCC
CTAACTCCGCCCATCCCGCCCCTAACTCCGCCCAGTTCCGCCCATTCTCCGCCCCATGGCTGACTAATTT
TTTTTATTTATGCAGAGGCCGAGGCCGCCTCTGCCTCTGAGCTATTCCAGAAGTAGTGAGGAGGCTTTTT
TGGAGGCCTAGGCTTTTGCAAAAAGCTCCCGGGAGCTTGTATATCCATTTTCGGATCTGATCAGCACGTG
TTGACAATTAATCATCGGCATAGTATATCGGCATAGTATAATACGACAAGGTGAGGAACTAAACCATGGC
CAAGTTGACCAGTGCCGTTCCGGTGCTCACCGCGCGCGACGTCGCCGGAGCGGTCGAGTTCTGGACCGAC
CGGCTCGGGTTCTCCCGGGACTTCGTGGAGGACGACTTCGCCGGTGTGGTCCGGGACGACGTGACCCTGT
TCATCAGCGCGGTCCAGGACCAGGTGGTGCCGGACAACACCCTGGCCTGGGTGTGGGTGCGCGGCCTGGA
CGAGCTGTACGCCGAGTGGTCGGAGGTCGTGTCCACGAACTTCCGGGACGCCTCCGGGCCGGCCATGACC
GAGATCGGCGAGCAGCCGTGGGGGCGGGAGTTCGCCCTGCGCGACCCGGCCGGCAACTGCGTGCACTTCG
TGGCCGAGGAGCAGGACTGACACGTGCTACGAGATTTCGATTCCACCGCCGCCTTCTATGAAAGGTTGGG
CTTCGGAATCGTTTTCCGGGACGCCGGCTGGATGATCCTCCAGCGCGGGGATCTCATGCTGGAGTTCTTC
GCCCACCCCAACTTGTTTATTGCAGCTTATAATGGTTACAAATAAAGCAATAGCATCACAAATTTCACAA
ATAAAGCATTTTTTTCACTGCATTCTAGTTGTGGTTTGTCCAAACTCATCAATGTATCTTATCATGTCTG
TATACCGTCGACCTCTAGCTAGAGCTTGGCGTAATCATGGTCATAGCTGTTTCCTGTGTGAAATTGTTAT
CCGCTCACAATTCCACACAACATACGAGCCGGAAGCATAAAGTGTAAAGCCTGGGGTGCCTAATGAGTGA
GCTAACTCACATTAATTGCGTTGCGCTCACTGCCCGCTTTCCAGTCGGGAAACCTGTCGTGCCAGCTGCA
TTAATGAATCGGCCAACGCGCGGGGAGAGGCGGTTTGCGTATTGGGCGCTCTTCCGCTTCCTCGCTCACT
GACTCGCTGCGCTCGGTCGTTCGGCTGCGGCGAGCGGTATCAGCTCACTCAAAGGCGGTAATACGGTTAT
CCACAGAATCAGGGGATAACGCAGGAAAGAACATGTGAGCAAAAGGCCAGCAAAAGGCCAGGAACCGTAA
AAAGGCCGCGTTGCTGGCGTTTTTCCATAGGCTCCGCCCCCCTGACGAGCATCACAAAAATCGACGCTCA
AGTCAGAGGTGGCGAAACCCGACAGGACTATAAAGATACCAGGCGTTTCCCCCTGGAAGCTCCCTCGTGC
GCTCTCCTGTTCCGACCCTGCCGCTTACCGGATACCTGTCCGCCTTTCTCCCTTCGGGAAGCGTGGCGCT
TTCTCATAGCTCACGCTGTAGGTATCTCAGTTCGGTGTAGGTCGTTCGCTCCAAGCTGGGCTGTGTGCAC
GAACCCCCCGTTCAGCCCGACCGCTGCGCCTTATCCGGTAACTATCGTCTTGAGTCCAACCCGGTAAGAC
ACGACTTATCGCCACTGGCAGCAGCCACTGGTAACAGGATTAGCAGAGCGAGGTATGTAGGCGGTGCTAC
AGAGTTCTTGAAGTGGTGGCCTAACTACGGCTACACTAGAAGAACAGTATTTGGTATCTGCGCTCTGCTG
AAGCCAGTTACCTTCGGAAAAAGAGTTGGTAGCTCTTGATCCGGCAAACAAACCACCGCTGGTAGCGGTG
GTTTTTTTGTTTGCAAGCAGCAGATTACGCGCAGAAAAAAAGGATCTCAAGAAGATCCTTTGATCTTTTC
TACGGGGTCTGACGCTCAGTGGAACGAAAACTCACGTTAAGGGATTTTGGTCATGAGATTATCAAAAAGG
ATCTTCACCTAGATCCTTTTAAATTAAAAATGAAGTTTTAAATCAATCTAAAGTATATATGAGTAAACTT
GGTCTGACAGTTACCAATGCTTAATCAGTGAGGCACCTATCTCAGCGATCTGTCTATTTCGTTCATCCAT
AGTTGCCTGACTCCCCGTCGTGTAGATAACTACGATACGGGAGGGCTTACCATCTGGCCCCAGTGCTGCA
ATGATACCGCGAGACCCACGCTCACCGGCTCCAGATTTATCAGCAATAAACCAGCCAGCCGGAAGGGCCG
AGCGCAGAAGTGGTCCTGCAACTTTATCCGCCTCCATCCAGTCTATTAATTGTTGCCGGGAAGCTAGAGT
AAGTAGTTCGCCAGTTAATAGTTTGCGCAACGTTGTTGCCATTGCTACAGGCATCGTGGTGTCACGCTCG
TCGTTTGGTATGGCTTCATTCAGCTCCGGTTCCCAACGATCAAGGCGAGTTACATGATCCCCCATGTTGT
GCAAAAAAGCGGTTAGCTCCTTCGGTCCTCCGATCGTTGTCAGAAGTAAGTTGGCCGCAGTGTTATCACT
CATGGTTATGGCAGCACTGCATAATTCTCTTACTGTCATGCCATCCGTAAGATGCTTTTCTGTGACTGGT
GAGTACTCAACCAAGTCATTCTGAGAATAGTGTATGCGGCGACCGAGTTGCTCTTGCCCGGCGTCAATAC
GGGATAATACCGCGCCACATAGCAGAACTTTAAAAGTGCTCATCATTGGAAAACGTTCTTCGGGGCGAAA
ACTCTCAAGGATCTTACCGCTGTTGAGATCCAGTTCGATGTAACCCACTCGTGCACCCAACTGATCTTCA
GCATCTTTTACTTTCACCAGCGTTTCTGGGTGAGCAAAAACAGGAAGGCAAAATGCCGCAAAAAAGGGAA
TAAGGGCGACACGGAAATGTTGAATACTCATACTCTTCCTTTTTCAATATTATTGAAGCATTTATCAGGG
TTATTGTCTCATGAGCGGATACATATTTGAATGTATTTAGAAAAATAAACAAATAGGGGTTCCGCGCACA
TTTCCCCGAAAAGTGCCACCTGACGTCGACGGATCGGGAGATCTCCCGATCCCCTATGGTGCACTCTCAG
TACAATCTGCTCTGATGCCGCATAGTTAAGCCAGTATCTGCTCCCTGCTTGTGTGTTGGAGGTCGCTGAG
TAGTGCGCGAGCAAAATTTAAGCTACAACAAGGCAAGGCTTGACCGACAATTGCATGAAGAATCTGCTTA
GGGTTAGGCGTTTTGCGCTGCTTCGCGATGTACGGGCCAGATATACGCGTTGACATTGATTATTGACTAG
TTATTAATAGTAATCAATTACGGGGTCATTAGTTCATAGCCCATATATGGAGTTCCGCGTTACATAACTT
ACGGTAAATGGCCCGCCTGGCTGACCGCCCAACGACCCCCGCCCATTGACGTCAATAATGACGTATGTTC
CCATAGTAACGCCAATAGGGACTTTCCATTGACGTCAATGGGTGGAGTATTTACGGTAAACTGCCCACTT
GGCAGTACATCAAGTGTATCATATGCCAAGTACGCCCCCTATTGACGTCAATGACGGTAAATGGCCCGCC
TGGCATTATGCCCAGTACATGACCTTATGGGACTTTCCTACTTGGCAGTACATCTACGTATTAGTCATCG
CTATTACCATGGTGATGCGGTT
